Addgene plasmid #8610: pMT643
Depositing lab: Robert Hartley. Depositing organization: National Institute of Diabetes & Digestive & Kidney Diseases (NIDDK). Publication: Directed mutagenesis and barnase-barstar recognition. Hartley RW. Biochemistry 1993 Jun 15;32(23):5978-84. 10.1021/bi00074a008 PubMed 8507637.
Backbone
  Vector backbone: pUC19
  Backbone size w/o insert (bp): 2641
  Vector type: Bacterial Expression
Growth in bacteria
  Bacterial resistance: Ampicillin, 100 μg/mL
  Growth temperature: 37°C
  Growth strain: DH5alpha
  Copy number: High Copy
Gene/Insert
  Gene/Insert name: barstar A
  Species: Bacillus amyloliquefaciens
  Insert size (bp): 439
  Mutation: Two cysteines of barstar changed to alanine, C40A and C82A
  GenBank ID: X15545
  Cloning method: Restriction Enzyme; 5′ cloning site EcoRI (not destroyed); 3′ cloning site HindIII (not destroyed)
  Sequencing primers: 5′ M13F; 3′ M13R
Terms and licenses: Academic/Nonprofit Terms; Industry Terms: Not Available to Industry
Depositor comments: As pMT316 but with the TGT codons for the two cysteines of barstar, C40 and C82, changed to GCG for alanine. The protein product, barstar A, has no sulfhydryl groups but is functional in vivo and in vitro, with only slight reductions in barnase binding and stability.
How to cite: pMT643 was a gift from Robert Hartley (Addgene plasmid # 8610 ; http://n2t.net/addgene:8610 ; RRID:Addgene_8610)
