[The description below was written by a language model from this plasmid's Addgene catalogue record and pLannotate feature annotations shown in this document.]
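Description:
pMT643 is a high-copy bacterial expression plasmid built on pUC19 that carries a cysteine-free variant of barstar, the intracellular inhibitor of the ribonuclease barnase from Bacillus amyloliquefaciens. It replicates in E. coli from the pUC-type ColE1/pMB1 origin and is selected with ampicillin through the β-lactamase gene and its native promoter. The annotated sequence also retains typical pUC remnants: short fragments of lacI, rop, the bom region and lacZα, together with the backbone lac promoter, operator and CAP binding site. These backbone lac elements lie downstream of the insert and point back towards it on the opposite strand.

The insert of about 440 bp sits between intact EcoRI and HindIII sites. In the feature table, a tac promoter (the strong trp/lac UV5 hybrid) followed by a lac operator lies directly upstream of the barstar coding sequence and in the same orientation. Expression should therefore be driven by tac and be responsive to lac repressor and IPTG where the host supplies repressor, since the plasmid carries only a lacI fragment.

According to the depositor, the construct is identical to pMT316 except that the codons for both cysteines are replaced by alanine codons (C40A and C82A). The resulting protein, called barstar A, has no sulfhydryl groups. It remains functional in vivo and in vitro, with only slight reductions in barnase binding and stability. The plasmid comes from work on directed mutagenesis and barnase–barstar recognition. It provides a source of thiol-free barstar for studying this tight one-to-one protein–protein complex.
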