Features (pLannotate 1.2.2; 13 found; start..end, strand, type, name):
     35..63      +  promoter       tac promoter: strong E. coli promoter; hybrid between the trp and lac UV5 promoters
     71..87      +  protein_bind   lac operator: The lac repressor binds to the lac operator to inhibit transcription in E. coli. This inhibition can be relieved by adding lactose or isopropyl-β-D-thiogalactopyranoside (IPTG). lac repressor encoded by lacI
    131..400     +  CDS            BARS_BACAM: Experimental evidence at protein level: Swiss-Prot protein existence level 1. Inhibitor of the ribonuclease barnase. Forms a one-to-one non-covalent complex. From Bacillus amyloliquefaciens (Bacillus velezensis).
    488..504     -  protein_bind   lac operator: The lac repressor binds to the lac operator to inhibit transcription in E. coli. This inhibition can be relieved by adding lactose or isopropyl-β-D-thiogalactopyranoside (IPTG). lac repressor encoded by lacI
    512..542     -  promoter       lac promoter: promoter for the E. coli lac operon
    557..578     -  protein_bind   CAP binding site: CAP binding activates transcription in the presence of cAMP. E. coli catabolite activator protein
    591..683     -  CDS            lacI (fragment): lac repressor; lacI; The lac repressor binds to the lac operator to inhibit transcription in E. coli. This inhibition can be relieved by adding lactose or isopropyl-β-D-thiogalactopyranoside (IPTG).
    866..1454    -  rep_origin     ori: high-copy-number ColE1/pMB1/pBR322/pUC origin of replication
   1625..2485    -  CDS            AmpR: β-lactamase; bla; confers resistance to ampicillin, carbenicillin, and related antibiotics
   2486..2590    -  promoter       AmpR promoter: bla
   2685..2720    +  CDS            rop (fragment): Rop protein, which maintains plasmids at low copy number; rop
   2822..2921    +  misc_feature   bom (fragment): basis of mobility region from pBR322
   2927..4       -  CDS            lacZα (fragment) (across the origin): LacZα fragment of β-galactosidase; lacZ fragment
>Addgene plasmid #8610 | pMT643 | depositor full sequence | sequence record 6714 | Author sequence
GAATTCGAGCTCGAGCTTACTCCCCATCCCCCTGTTGACAATTAATCATCGGCTCGTATAATGTGTGGAA
TTGTGAGCGGATAACAATTTCACACAGGAAACAGGATCCGTCATAAGAAAGGAGCCGCACATGAAAAAAG
CAGTCATTAACGGGGAACAAATCAGAAGTATCAGCGACCTCCACCAGACATTGAAAAAGGAGCTTGCCCT
TCCGGAATACTACGGTGAAAACCTGGACGCTTTATGGGATGCGCTGACCGGATGGGTGGAGTACCCGCTC
GTTTTGGAATGGAGGCAGTTTGAACAAAGCAAGCAGCTGACTGAAAATGGCGCCGAGAGTGTGCTTCAGG
TTTTCCGTGAAGCGAAAGCGGAAGGCGCGGACATCACCATCATACTTTCTTAATACGATCAATGGGAGAT
GAACAATATGGAAACACAAACCCGCAAGCTTGGCGTAATCATGGTCATAGCTGTTTCCTGTGTGAAATTG
TTATCCGCTCACAATTCCACACAACATACGAGCCGGAAGCATAAAGTGTAAAGCCTGGGGTGCCTAATGA
GTGAGCTAACTCACATTAATTGCGTTGCGCTCACTGCCCGCTTTCCAGTCGGGAAACCTGTCGTGCCAGC
TGCATTAATGAATCGGCCAACGCGCGGGGAGAGGCGGTTTGCGTATTGGGCGCTCTTCCGCTTCCTCGCT
CACTGACTCGCTGCGCTCGGTCGTTCGGCTGCGGCGAGCGGTATCAGCTCACTCAAAGGCGGTAATACGG
TTATCCACAGAATCAGGGGATAACGCAGGAAAGAACATGTGAGCAAAAGGCCAGCAAAAGGCCAGGAACC
GTAAAAAGGCCGCGTTGCTGGCGTTTTTCCATAGGCTCCGCCCCCCTGACGAGCATCACAAAAATCGACG
CTCAAGTCAGAGGTGGCGAAACCCGACAGGACTATAAAGATACCAGGCGTTTCCCCCTGGAAGCTCCCTC
GTGCGCTCTCCTGTTCCGACCCTGCCGCTTACCGGATACCTGTCCGCCTTTCTCCCTTCGGGAAGCGTGG
CGCTTTCTCAATGCTCACGCTGTAGGTATCTCAGTTCGGTGTAGGTCGTTCGCTCCAAGCTGGGCTGTGT
GCACGAACCCCCCGTTCAGCCCGACCGCTGCGCCTTATCCGGTAACTATCGTCTTGAGTCCAACCCGGTA
AGACACGACTTATCGCCACTGGCAGCAGCCACTGGTAACAGGATTAGCAGAGCGAGGTATGTAGGCGGTG
CTACAGAGTTCTTGAAGTGGTGGCCTAACTACGGCTACACTAGAAGGACAGTATTTGGTATCTGCGCTCT
GCTGAAGCCAGTTACCTTCGGAAAAAGAGTTGGTAGCTCTTGATCCGGCAAACAAACCACCGCTGGTAGC
GGTGGTTTTTTTGTTTGCAAGCAGCAGATTACGCGCAGAAAAAAAGGATCTCAAGAAGATCCTTTGATCT
TTTCTACGGGGTCTGACGCTCAGTGGAACGAAAACTCACGTTAAGGGATTTTGGTCATGAGATTATCAAA
AAGGATCTTCACCTAGATCCTTTTAAATTAAAAATGAAGTTTTAAATCAATCTAAAGTATATATGAGTAA
ACTTGGTCTGACAGTTACCAATGCTTAATCAGTGAGGCACCTATCTCAGCGATCTGTCTATTTCGTTCAT
CCATAGTTGCCTGACTCCCCGTCGTGTAGATAACTACGATACGGGAGGGCTTACCATCTGGCCCCAGTGC
TGCAATGATACCGCGAGACCCACGCTCACCGGCTCCAGATTTATCAGCAATAAACCAGCCAGCCGGAAGG
GCCGAGCGCAGAAGTGGTCCTGCAACTTTATCCGCCTCCATCCAGTCTATTAATTGTTGCCGGGAAGCTA
GAGTAAGTAGTTCGCCAGTTAATAGTTTGCGCAACGTTGTTGCCATTGCTACAGGCATCGTGGTGTCACG
CTCGTCGTTTGGTATGGCTTCATTCAGCTCCGGTTCCCAACGATCAAGGCGAGTTACATGATCCCCCATG
TTGTGCAAAAAAGCGGTTAGCTCCTTCGGTCCTCCGATCGTTGTCAGAAGTAAGTTGGCCGCAGTGTTAT
CACTCATGGTTATGGCAGCACTGCATAATTCTCTTACTGTCATGCCATCCGTAAGATGCTTTTCTGTGAC
TGGTGAGTACTCAACCAAGTCATTCTGAGAATAGTGTATGCGGCGACCGAGTTGCTCTTGCCCGGCGTCA
ATACGGGATAATACCGCGCCACATAGCAGAACTTTAAAAGTGCTCATCATTGGAAAACGTTCTTCGGGGC
GAAAACTCTCAAGGATCTTACCGCTGTTGAGATCCAGTTCGATGTAACCCACTCGTGCACCCAACTGATC
TTCAGCATCTTTTACTTTCACCAGCGTTTCTGGGTGAGCAAAAACAGGAAGGCAAAATGCCGCAAAAAAG
GGAATAAGGGCGACACGGAAATGTTGAATACTCATACTCTTCCTTTTTCAATATTATTGAAGCATTTATC
AGGGTTATTGTCTCATGAGCGGATACATATTTGAATGTATTTAGAAAAATAAACAAATAGGGGTTCCGCG
CACATTTCCCCGAAAAGTGCCACCTGACGTCTAAGAAACCATTATTATCATGACATTAACCTATAAAAAT
AGGCGTATCACGAGGCCCTTTCGTCTCGCGCGTTTCGGTGATGACGGTGAAAACCTCTGACACATGCAGC
TCCCGGAGACGGTCACAGCTTGTCTGTAAGCGGATGCCGGGAGCAGACAAGCCCGTCAGGGCGCGTCAGC
GGGTGTTGGCGGGTGTCGGGGCTGGCTTAACTATGCGGCATCAGAGCAGATTGTACTGAGAGTGCACCAT
ATGCGGTGTGAAATACCGCACAGATGCGTAAGGAGAAAATACCGCATCAGGCGCCATTCGCCATTCAGGC
TGCGCAACTGTTGGGAAGGGCGATCGGTGCGGGCCTCTTCGCTATTACGCCAGCTGGCGAAAGGGGGATG
TGCTGCAAGGCGATTAAGTTGGGTAACGCCAGGGTTTTCCCAGTCACGACGTTGTAAAACGACGGCCAGT
