>Addgene plasmid #8610 | pMT643 | addgene partial sequence | sequence record 17292 | 8610 with M13pUC-fwd
CTACTCCCCATCCCCCTGTTGACATTAATCATCGGCTCGTATAATGTGTGGAATTGTGAGCGGATAACAA
TTTCACACAGGAAACAGGATCCGTCATAAGAAAGGAGCCGCACATGAAAAAAGCAGTCATTAACGGGGAA
CAAATCAGAAGTATCAGCGACCTCCACCAGACATTGAAAAAGGAGCTTGCCCTTCCGGAATACTACGGTG
AAAACCTGGACGCTTTATGGGATGCGCTGACCGGATGGGTGGAGTACCCGCTCGTTTTGGAATGGAGGCA
GTTTGAACAAAGCAAGCAGCTGACTGAAAATGGCGCCGAGAGTGTGCTTCAGGTTTTCCGTGAAGCGAAA
GCGGAAGGCGCGGACATCACCATCATACTTTCTTAATACGATCAATGGGAGATGAACAATATGGAAACAC
AAACCCGCAAGCTTGGCGTAATCATGGTCATAGCTGTTTCCTGTGTGAAATTGTTATCCGCTCACAATTC
CACACAACATACGAGCCGGAAGCATAAAGTGTAAAGCCTGGGGTGCCTAATGAGTGAGCTAACTCACATT
AATTGCGTTGCGCTCACTGCCCGCTTTCCAGTCGGGAAACCTGTCGTGCCAGCTGCATTAATGAATCGGC
CAACGCGCGGGGAGAGGCGGTTTGCGTATTGGGCGCTCTTCCGCTTCCTCGCTCACTGACTCGCTGCGCT
CGGTCGTTCGGCTGCGGCGAGCGGTATCAGCTCACTCAAAGGCGGTAATACGGTTATCCACAGAATCAGG
GGATAACGCAGGAAAGAACATGTGAGCAAAAGGCCAGCAAAAGGCCAGGAAC
